Addgene plasmid #170300: LentiCRISPRv2puro-Ptgs2_B6
Purpose: A knock-out vector for the mouse Ptgs2 in C57BL6
Depositing lab: Michiyuki Matsuda. Depositing organization: Kyoto University, Graduate School of Biostudies. Publication: Intravital imaging identifies the VEGF-TXA2 axis as a critical promoter of PGE2 secretion from tumor cells and immune evasion. Konishi Y, Ichise H, Watabe T, Oki C, Tsukiji S, Hamazaki Y, Murakawa Y, Takaori-Kondo A, Terai K, Matsuda M. Cancer Res. 2021 May 25. pii: 0008-5472.CAN-20-4245. doi: 10.1158/0008-5472.CAN-20-4245. PubMed 34035084.
Backbone
  Vector backbone: LentiCRISPRv2puro
  Backbone manufacturer: https://www.addgene.org/52961/
  Vector type: Lentiviral, CRISPR
  Selectable markers: Puromycin
Growth in bacteria
  Bacterial resistance: Ampicillin, 100 μg/mL
  Growth temperature: 37°C
  Growth strain: NEB Stable
  Copy number: High Copy
Gene/Insert
  Gene/Insert name: A gRNA targeting the mouse tyrosinase gene.
  gRNA/shRNA sequence: Ptgs2
Terms and licenses: Academic/Nonprofit Terms; Industry Terms: Not Available to Industry
How to cite: LentiCRISPRv2puro-Ptgs2_B6 was a gift from Michiyuki Matsuda (Addgene plasmid # 170300 ; http://n2t.net/addgene:170300 ; RRID:Addgene_170300)
