[The description below was written by a language model from this plasmid's Addgene catalogue record and pLannotate feature annotations shown in this document.]
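Description:
LentiCRISPRv2puro-Ptgs2_B6 is an all-in-one lentiviral CRISPR/Cas9 knockout vector built on the LentiCRISPRv2puro backbone and intended to disrupt the mouse Ptgs2 gene in cells of C57BL/6 background. The catalogue entry is internally inconsistent. The name, stated purpose and gRNA field all point to Ptgs2, but the insert name field describes a guide against mouse tyrosinase, which looks like a carry-over from another entry. The guide sequence itself is not given in the record. In bacteria the plasmid replicates from a high-copy ColE1/pUC-type origin and is selected with ampicillin (AmpR). An f1 origin is also present.

The transfer cassette follows a third-generation, self-inactivating design. A CMV enhancer/promoter drives a truncated HIV-1 5' LTR, followed by the Ψ packaging signal with a gag fragment, the RRE for Rev-dependent export, and the cPPT/CTS. The cassette ends in a ΔU3 3' LTR, with a bGH polyadenylation signal just downstream. Within it, a human U6 Pol III promoter expresses the guide, which sits in the short gap before the S. pyogenes gRNA scaffold. An EF-1α core promoter drives Cas9 followed by a puromycin N-acetyltransferase coding sequence. The element linking the two is not annotated in the feature table. A WPRE downstream enhances transcript expression.

Outside the LTRs, the backbone carries an SV40/EM7 promoter–BleoR cassette with an SV40 poly(A) signal, which is not packaged into virus. Transduced cells are selected with puromycin, yielding populations that express both Cas9 and the guide for stable knockout of Ptgs2. The associated publication concerns PGE2 secretion by tumor cells and immune evasion.
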