Features (pLannotate 1.2.2; 33 found; start..end, strand, type, name):
     31..83      -  misc_feature   bom (fragment): basis of mobility region from pBR322
    238..617     +  enhancer       CMV enhancer: human cytomegalovirus immediate early enhancer
    618..817     +  promoter       CMV promoter: human cytomegalovirus (CMV) immediate early promoter
    835..1015    +  LTR            5' LTR (truncated): truncated 5' long terminal repeat (LTR) from HIV-1
   1062..1187    +  misc_feature   HIV-1 Ψ: packaging signal of human immunodeficiency virus type 1
   1171..1534    +  CDS            HIV-1 gag (fragment): gag protein from human immunodeficiency virus 1; gag
   1680..1913    +  misc_feature   RRE: The Rev response element (RRE) of HIV-1 allows for Rev-dependent mRNA export from the nucleus to the cytoplasm.
   2290..2390    +  CDS            Rev (fragment): human immunodeficiency virus 1 (HIV-1) Rev protein; rev; enhances nuclear export of unspliced and incompletely spliced viral mRNAs
   2440..2557    +  misc_feature   cPPT/CTS: central polypurine tract and central termination sequence of HIV-1
   2608..2848    +  promoter       U6 promoter: RNA polymerase III promoter for human U6 snRNA
   2877..2952    +  misc_RNA       gRNA scaffold: guide RNA scaffold for the Streptococcus pyogenes CRISPR/Cas9 system
   2970..2988    +  CDS            small t antigen (fragment): SV40 (simian virus 40) small t antigen
   3014..3225    +  promoter       EF-1α core promoter: core promoter for human elongation factor EF-1α
   3250..7353    +  CDS            Cas9: Cas9 (Csn1) endonuclease from the Streptococcus pyogenes Type II CRISPR/Cas system generates RNA-guided double strand breaks in DNA
   7491..8088    +  CDS            PuroR (fragment): puromycin N-acetyltransferase; pac from Streptomyces; confers resistance to puromycin
   8104..8692    +  misc_feature   WPRE: woodchuck hepatitis virus posttranscriptional regulatory element
   8743..8762    +  misc_feature   cPPT/CTS (fragment): central polypurine tract and central termination sequence of HIV-1
   8764..8997    +  LTR            3' LTR (ΔU3): self-inactivating 3' long terminal repeat (LTR) from HIV-1
   9029..9253    +  polyA_signal   bGH poly(A) signal: bovine growth hormone polyadenylation signal
   9257..9278    +  promoter       SV40 promoter (fragment): SV40 enhancer and early promoter
   9299..9727    +  rep_origin     f1 ori (sequence partly withheld): f1 bacteriophage origin of replication; arrow indicates direction of (+) strand synthesis
   9741..10070   +  promoter       SV40 promoter: SV40 enhancer and early promoter
  10118..10165   +  promoter       EM7 promoter: synthetic bacterial promoter&nbsp
  10184..10558   +  CDS            BleoR: antibiotic-binding protein; Sh ble from Streptoalloteichus hindustanus; confers resistance to bleomycin, phleomycin, and Zeocin™
  10568..10693   +  CDS            ble (fragment): BLE_KLEPN - Experimental evidence at protein level: Swiss-Prot protein existence level 1. Binding protein with a strong affinity to the bleomycin family of antibiotics. Binds to CL990; an antimitotic-antibiotic compound. From Klebsiella pneumoniae.
  10688..10809   +  polyA_signal   SV40 poly(A) signal: SV40 polyadenylation signal
  10880..10902   -  protein_bind   lac operator (fragment): The lac repressor binds to the lac operator to inhibit transcription in E. coli. This inhibition can be relieved by adding lactose or isopropyl-β-D-thiogalactopyranoside (IPTG). lac repressor encoded by lacI
  10906..10936   -  promoter       lac promoter: promoter for the E. coli lac operon
  10951..10972   -  protein_bind   CAP binding site: CAP binding activates transcription in the presence of cAMP. E. coli catabolite activator protein
  10985..11077   -  CDS            lacI (fragment): lac repressor; lacI; The lac repressor binds to the lac operator to inhibit transcription in E. coli. This inhibition can be relieved by adding lactose or isopropyl-β-D-thiogalactopyranoside (IPTG).
  11260..11848   -  rep_origin     ori: high-copy-number ColE1/pMB1/pBR322/pUC origin of replication
  12019..12879   -  CDS            AmpR: β-lactamase; bla; confers resistance to ampicillin, carbenicillin, and related antibiotics
  12880..12984   -  promoter       AmpR promoter: bla
>Addgene plasmid #170300 | LentiCRISPRv2puro-Ptgs2_B6 | addgene full sequence | sequence record 334523 | Addgene NGS Result
GTCGACGGATCGGGAGATCTCCCGATCCCCTATGGTGCACTCTCAGTACAATCTGCTCTGATGCCGCATA
GTTAAGCCAGTATCTGCTCCCTGCTTGTGTGTTGGAGGTCGCTGAGTAGTGCGCGAGCAAAATTTAAGCT
ACAACAAGGCAAGGCTTGACCGACAATTGCATGAAGAATCTGCTTAGGGTTAGGCGTTTTGCGCTGCTTC
GCGATGTACGGGCCAGATATACGCGTTGACATTGATTATTGACTAGTTATTAATAGTAATCAATTACGGG
GTCATTAGTTCATAGCCCATATATGGAGTTCCGCGTTACATAACTTACGGTAAATGGCCCGCCTGGCTGA
CCGCCCAACGACCCCCGCCCATTGACGTCAATAATGACGTATGTTCCCATAGTAACGCCAATAGGGACTT
TCCATTGACGTCAATGGGTGGAGTATTTACGGTAAACTGCCCACTTGGCAGTACATCAAGTGTATCATAT
GCCAAGTACGCCCCCTATTGACGTCAATGACGGTAAATGGCCCGCCTGGCATTATGCCCAGTACATGACC
TTATGGGACTTTCCTACTTGGCAGTACATCTACGTATTAGTCATCGCTATTACCATGGTGATGCGGTTTT
GGCAGTACATCAATGGGCGTGGATAGCGGTTTGACTCACGGGGATTTCCAAGTCTCCACCCCATTGACGT
CAATGGGAGTTTGTTTTGGCACCAAAATCAACGGGACTTTCCAAAATGTCGTAACAACTCCGCCCCATTG
ACGCAAATGGGCGGTAGGCGTGTACGGTGGGAGGTCTATATAAGCAGCGCGTTTTGCCTGTACTGGGTCT
CTCTGGTTAGACCAGATCTGAGCCTGGGAGCTCTCTGGCTAACTAGGGAACCCACTGCTTAAGCCTCAAT
AAAGCTTGCCTTGAGTGCTTCAAGTAGTGTGTGCCCGTCTGTTGTGTGACTCTGGTAACTAGAGATCCCT
CAGACCCTTTTAGTCAGTGTGGAAAATCTCTAGCAGTGGCGCCCGAACAGGGACTTGAAAGCGAAAGGGA
AACCAGAGGAGCTCTCTCGACGCAGGACTCGGCTTGCTGAAGCGCGCACGGCAAGAGGCGAGGGGCGGCG
ACTGGTGAGTACGCCAAAAATTTTGACTAGCGGAGGCTAGAAGGAGAGAGATGGGTGCGAGAGCGTCAGT
ATTAAGCGGGGGAGAATTAGATCGCGATGGGAAAAAATTCGGTTAAGGCCAGGGGGAAAGAAAAAATATA
AATTAAAACATATAGTATGGGCAAGCAGGGAGCTAGAACGATTCGCAGTTAATCCTGGCCTGTTAGAAAC
ATCAGAAGGCTGTAGACAAATACTGGGACAGCTACAACCATCCCTTCAGACAGGATCAGAAGAACTTAGA
TCATTATATAATACAGTAGCAACCCTCTATTGTGTGCATCAAAGGATAGAGATAAAAGACACCAAGGAAG
CTTTAGACAAGATAGAGGAAGAGCAAAACAAAAGTAAGACCACCGCACAGCAAGCGGCCGCTGATCTTCA
GACCTGGAGGAGGAGATATGAGGGACAATTGGAGAAGTGAATTATATAAATATAAAGTAGTAAAAATTGA
ACCATTAGGAGTAGCACCCACCAAGGCAAAGAGAAGAGTGGTGCAGAGAGAAAAAAGAGCAGTGGGAATA
GGAGCTTTGTTCCTTGGGTTCTTGGGAGCAGCAGGAAGCACTATGGGCGCAGCGTCAATGACGCTGACGG
TACAGGCCAGACAATTATTGTCTGGTATAGTGCAGCAGCAGAACAATTTGCTGAGGGCTATTGAGGCGCA
ACAGCATCTGTTGCAACTCACAGTCTGGGGCATCAAGCAGCTCCAGGCAAGAATCCTGGCTGTGGAAAGA
TACCTAAAGGATCAACAGCTCCTGGGGATTTGGGGTTGCTCTGGAAAACTCATTTGCACCACTGCTGTGC
CTTGGAATGCTAGTTGGAGTAATAAATCTCTGGAACAGATTTGGAATCACACGACCTGGATGGAGTGGGA
CAGAGAAATTAACAATTACACAAGCTTAATACACTCCTTAATTGAAGAATCGCAAAACCAGCAAGAAAAG
AATGAACAAGAATTATTGGAATTAGATAAATGGGCAAGTTTGTGGAATTGGTTTAACATAACAAATTGGC
TGTGGTATATAAAATTATTCATAATGATAGTAGGAGGCTTGGTAGGTTTAAGAATAGTTTTTGCTGTACT
TTCTATAGTGAATAGAGTTAGGCAGGGATATTCACCATTATCGTTTCAGACCCACCTCCCAACCCCGAGG
GGACCCGACAGGCCCGAAGGAATAGAAGAAGAAGGTGGAGAGAGAGACAGAGACAGATCCATTCGATTAG
TGAACGGATCGGCACTGCGTGCGCCAATTCTGCAGACAAATGGCAGTATTCATCCACAATTTTAAAAGAA
AAGGGGGGATTGGGGGGTACAGTGCAGGGGAAAGAATAGTAGACATAATAGCAACAGACATACAAACTAA
AGAATTACAAAAACAAATTACAAAAATTCAAAATTTTCGGGTTTATTACAGGGACAGCAGAGATCCAGTT
TGGTTAATTAAGGTACCGAGGGCCTATTTCCCATGATTCCTTCATATTTGCATATACGATACAAGGCTGT
TAGAGAGATAATTAGAATTAATTTGACTGTAAACACAAAGATATTAGTACAAAATACGTGACGTAGAAAG
TAATAATTTCTTGGGTAGTTTGCAGTTTTAAAATTATGTTTTAAAATGGACTATCATATGCTTACCGTAA
CTTGAAAGTATTTCGATTTCTTGGCTTTATATATCTTGTGGAAAGGACGAAACACCGGATGACTGCCCAA
CTCCCAGTTTTAGAGCTAGAAATAGCAAGTTAAAATAAGGCTAGTCCGTTATCAACTTGAAAAAGTGGCA
CCGAGTCGGTGCTTTTTTGAATTCGCTAGCTAGGTCTTGAAAGGAGTGGGAATTGGCTCCGGTGCCCGTC
AGTGGGCAGAGCGCACATCGCCCACAGTCCCCGAGAAGTTGGGGGGAGGGGTCGGCAATTGATCCGGTGC
CTAGAGAAGGTGGCGCGGGGTAAACTGGGAAAGTGATGTCGTGTACTGGCTCCGCCTTTTTCCCGAGGGT
GGGGGAGAACCGTATATAAGTGCAGTAGTCGCCGTGAACGTTCTTTTTCGCAACGGGTTTGCCGCCAGAA
CACAGGACCGGTTCTAGAGCGCTGCCACCATGGACAAGAAGTACAGCATCGGCCTGGACATCGGCACCAA
CTCTGTGGGCTGGGCCGTGATCACCGACGAGTACAAGGTGCCCAGCAAGAAATTCAAGGTGCTGGGCAAC
ACCGACCGGCACAGCATCAAGAAGAACCTGATCGGAGCCCTGCTGTTCGACAGCGGCGAAACAGCCGAGG
CCACCCGGCTGAAGAGAACCGCCAGAAGAAGATACACCAGACGGAAGAACCGGATCTGCTATCTGCAAGA
GATCTTCAGCAACGAGATGGCCAAGGTGGACGACAGCTTCTTCCACAGACTGGAAGAGTCCTTCCTGGTG
GAAGAGGATAAGAAGCACGAGCGGCACCCCATCTTCGGCAACATCGTGGACGAGGTGGCCTACCACGAGA
AGTACCCCACCATCTACCACCTGAGAAAGAAACTGGTGGACAGCACCGACAAGGCCGACCTGCGGCTGAT
CTATCTGGCCCTGGCCCACATGATCAAGTTCCGGGGCCACTTCCTGATCGAGGGCGACCTGAACCCCGAC
AACAGCGACGTGGACAAGCTGTTCATCCAGCTGGTGCAGACCTACAACCAGCTGTTCGAGGAAAACCCCA
TCAACGCCAGCGGCGTGGACGCCAAGGCCATCCTGTCTGCCAGACTGAGCAAGAGCAGACGGCTGGAAAA
TCTGATCGCCCAGCTGCCCGGCGAGAAGAAGAATGGCCTGTTCGGAAACCTGATTGCCCTGAGCCTGGGC
CTGACCCCCAACTTCAAGAGCAACTTCGACCTGGCCGAGGATGCCAAACTGCAGCTGAGCAAGGACACCT
ACGACGACGACCTGGACAACCTGCTGGCCCAGATCGGCGACCAGTACGCCGACCTGTTTCTGGCCGCCAA
GAACCTGTCCGACGCCATCCTGCTGAGCGACATCCTGAGAGTGAACACCGAGATCACCAAGGCCCCCCTG
AGCGCCTCTATGATCAAGAGATACGACGAGCACCACCAGGACCTGACCCTGCTGAAAGCTCTCGTGCGGC
AGCAGCTGCCTGAGAAGTACAAAGAGATTTTCTTCGACCAGAGCAAGAACGGCTACGCCGGCTACATTGA
CGGCGGAGCCAGCCAGGAAGAGTTCTACAAGTTCATCAAGCCCATCCTGGAAAAGATGGACGGCACCGAG
GAACTGCTCGTGAAGCTGAACAGAGAGGACCTGCTGCGGAAGCAGCGGACCTTCGACAACGGCAGCATCC
CCCACCAGATCCACCTGGGAGAGCTGCACGCCATTCTGCGGCGGCAGGAAGATTTTTACCCATTCCTGAA
GGACAACCGGGAAAAGATCGAGAAGATCCTGACCTTCCGCATCCCCTACTACGTGGGCCCTCTGGCCAGG
GGAAACAGCAGATTCGCCTGGATGACCAGAAAGAGCGAGGAAACCATCACCCCCTGGAACTTCGAGGAAG
TGGTGGACAAGGGCGCTTCCGCCCAGAGCTTCATCGAGCGGATGACCAACTTCGATAAGAACCTGCCCAA
CGAGAAGGTGCTGCCCAAGCACAGCCTGCTGTACGAGTACTTCACCGTGTATAACGAGCTGACCAAAGTG
AAATACGTGACCGAGGGAATGAGAAAGCCCGCCTTCCTGAGCGGCGAGCAGAAAAAGGCCATCGTGGACC
TGCTGTTCAAGACCAACCGGAAAGTGACCGTGAAGCAGCTGAAAGAGGACTACTTCAAGAAAATCGAGTG
CTTCGACTCCGTGGAAATCTCCGGCGTGGAAGATCGGTTCAACGCCTCCCTGGGCACATACCACGATCTG
CTGAAAATTATCAAGGACAAGGACTTCCTGGACAATGAGGAAAACGAGGACATTCTGGAAGATATCGTGC
TGACCCTGACACTGTTTGAGGACAGAGAGATGATCGAGGAACGGCTGAAAACCTATGCCCACCTGTTCGA
CGACAAAGTGATGAAGCAGCTGAAGCGGCGGAGATACACCGGCTGGGGCAGGCTGAGCCGGAAGCTGATC
AACGGCATCCGGGACAAGCAGTCCGGCAAGACAATCCTGGATTTCCTGAAGTCCGACGGCTTCGCCAACA
GAAACTTCATGCAGCTGATCCACGACGACAGCCTGACCTTTAAAGAGGACATCCAGAAAGCCCAGGTGTC
CGGCCAGGGCGATAGCCTGCACGAGCACATTGCCAATCTGGCCGGCAGCCCCGCCATTAAGAAGGGCATC
CTGCAGACAGTGAAGGTGGTGGACGAGCTCGTGAAAGTGATGGGCCGGCACAAGCCCGAGAACATCGTGA
TCGAAATGGCCAGAGAGAACCAGACCACCCAGAAGGGACAGAAGAACAGCCGCGAGAGAATGAAGCGGAT
CGAAGAGGGCATCAAAGAGCTGGGCAGCCAGATCCTGAAAGAACACCCCGTGGAAAACACCCAGCTGCAG
AACGAGAAGCTGTACCTGTACTACCTGCAGAATGGGCGGGATATGTACGTGGACCAGGAACTGGACATCA
ACCGGCTGTCCGACTACGATGTGGACCATATCGTGCCTCAGAGCTTTCTGAAGGACGACTCCATCGACAA
CAAGGTGCTGACCAGAAGCGACAAGAACCGGGGCAAGAGCGACAACGTGCCCTCCGAAGAGGTCGTGAAG
AAGATGAAGAACTACTGGCGGCAGCTGCTGAACGCCAAGCTGATTACCCAGAGAAAGTTCGACAATCTGA
CCAAGGCCGAGAGAGGCGGCCTGAGCGAACTGGATAAGGCCGGCTTCATCAAGAGACAGCTGGTGGAAAC
CCGGCAGATCACAAAGCACGTGGCACAGATCCTGGACTCCCGGATGAACACTAAGTACGACGAGAATGAC
AAGCTGATCCGGGAAGTGAAAGTGATCACCCTGAAGTCCAAGCTGGTGTCCGATTTCCGGAAGGATTTCC
AGTTTTACAAAGTGCGCGAGATCAACAACTACCACCACGCCCACGACGCCTACCTGAACGCCGTCGTGGG
AACCGCCCTGATCAAAAAGTACCCTAAGCTGGAAAGCGAGTTCGTGTACGGCGACTACAAGGTGTACGAC
GTGCGGAAGATGATCGCCAAGAGCGAGCAGGAAATCGGCAAGGCTACCGCCAAGTACTTCTTCTACAGCA
ACATCATGAACTTTTTCAAGACCGAGATTACCCTGGCCAACGGCGAGATCCGGAAGCGGCCTCTGATCGA
GACAAACGGCGAAACCGGGGAGATCGTGTGGGATAAGGGCCGGGATTTTGCCACCGTGCGGAAAGTGCTG
AGCATGCCCCAAGTGAATATCGTGAAAAAGACCGAGGTGCAGACAGGCGGCTTCAGCAAAGAGTCTATCC
TGCCCAAGAGGAACAGCGATAAGCTGATCGCCAGAAAGAAGGACTGGGACCCTAAGAAGTACGGCGGCTT
CGACAGCCCCACCGTGGCCTATTCTGTGCTGGTGGTGGCCAAAGTGGAAAAGGGCAAGTCCAAGAAACTG
AAGAGTGTGAAAGAGCTGCTGGGGATCACCATCATGGAAAGAAGCAGCTTCGAGAAGAATCCCATCGACT
TTCTGGAAGCCAAGGGCTACAAAGAAGTGAAAAAGGACCTGATCATCAAGCTGCCTAAGTACTCCCTGTT
CGAGCTGGAAAACGGCCGGAAGAGAATGCTGGCCTCTGCCGGCGAACTGCAGAAGGGAAACGAACTGGCC
CTGCCCTCCAAATATGTGAACTTCCTGTACCTGGCCAGCCACTATGAGAAGCTGAAGGGCTCCCCCGAGG
ATAATGAGCAGAAACAGCTGTTTGTGGAACAGCACAAGCACTACCTGGACGAGATCATCGAGCAGATCAG
CGAGTTCTCCAAGAGAGTGATCCTGGCCGACGCTAATCTGGACAAAGTGCTGTCCGCCTACAACAAGCAC
CGGGATAAGCCCATCAGAGAGCAGGCCGAGAATATCATCCACCTGTTTACCCTGACCAATCTGGGAGCCC
CTGCCGCCTTCAAGTACTTTGACACCACCATCGACCGGAAGAGGTACACCAGCACCAAAGAGGTGCTGGA
CGCCACCCTGATCCACCAGAGCATCACCGGCCTGTACGAGACACGGATCGACCTGTCTCAGCTGGGAGGC
GACAAGCGACCTGCCGCCACAAAGAAGGCTGGACAGGCTAAGAAGAAGAAAGATTACAAAGACGATGACG
ATAAGGGATCCGGCGCAACAAACTTCTCTCTGCTGAAACAAGCCGGAGATGTCGAAGAGAATCCTGGACC
GACCGAGTACAAGCCCACGGTGCGCCTCGCCACCCGCGACGACGTCCCCAGGGCCGTACGCACCCTCGCC
GCCGCGTTCGCCGACTACCCCGCCACGCGCCACACCGTCGATCCGGACCGCCACATCGAGCGGGTCACCG
AGCTGCAAGAACTCTTCCTCACGCGCGTCGGGCTCGACATCGGCAAGGTGTGGGTCGCGGACGACGGCGC
CGCGGTGGCGGTCTGGACCACGCCGGAGAGCGTCGAAGCGGGGGCGGTGTTCGCCGAGATCGGCCCGCGC
ATGGCCGAGTTGAGCGGTTCCCGGCTGGCCGCGCAGCAACAGATGGAAGGCCTCCTGGCGCCGCACCGGC
CCAAGGAGCCCGCGTGGTTCCTGGCCACCGTCGGAGTCTCGCCCGACCACCAGGGCAAGGGTCTGGGCAG
CGCCGTCGTGCTCCCCGGAGTGGAGGCGGCCGAGCGCGCCGGGGTGCCCGCCTTCCTGGAGACCTCCGCG
CCCCGCAACCTCCCCTTCTACGAGCGGCTCGGCTTCACCGTCACCGCCGACGTCGAGGTGCCCGAAGGAC
CGCGCACCTGGTGCATGACCCGCAAGCCCGGTGCCTGAACGCGTTAAGTCGACAATCAACCTCTGGATTA
CAAAATTTGTGAAAGATTGACTGGTATTCTTAACTATGTTGCTCCTTTTACGCTATGTGGATACGCTGCT
TTAATGCCTTTGTATCATGCTATTGCTTCCCGTATGGCTTTCATTTTCTCCTCCTTGTATAAATCCTGGT
TGCTGTCTCTTTATGAGGAGTTGTGGCCCGTTGTCAGGCAACGTGGCGTGGTGTGCACTGTGTTTGCTGA
CGCAACCCCCACTGGTTGGGGCATTGCCACCACCTGTCAGCTCCTTTCCGGGACTTTCGCTTTCCCCCTC
CCTATTGCCACGGCGGAACTCATCGCCGCCTGCCTTGCCCGCTGCTGGACAGGGGCTCGGCTGTTGGGCA
CTGACAATTCCGTGGTGTTGTCGGGGAAATCATCGTCCTTTCCTTGGCTGCTCGCCTGTGTTGCCACCTG
GATTCTGCGCGGGACGTCCTTCTGCTACGTCCCTTCGGCCCTCAATCCAGCGGACCTTCCTTCCCGCGGC
CTGCTGCCGGCTCTGCGGCCTCTTCCGCGTCTTCGCCTTCGCCCTCAGACGAGTCGGATCTCCCTTTGGG
CCGCCTCCCCGCGTCGACTTTAAGACCAATGACTTACAAGGCAGCTGTAGATCTTAGCCACTTTTTAAAA
GAAAAGGGGGGACTGGAAGGGCTAATTCACTCCCAACGAAGACAAGATCTGCTTTTTGCTTGTACTGGGT
CTCTCTGGTTAGACCAGATCTGAGCCTGGGAGCTCTCTGGCTAACTAGGGAACCCACTGCTTAAGCCTCA
ATAAAGCTTGCCTTGAGTGCTTCAAGTAGTGTGTGCCCGTCTGTTGTGTGACTCTGGTAACTAGAGATCC
CTCAGACCCTTTTAGTCAGTGTGGAAAATCTCTAGCAGGGCCCGTTTAAACCCGCTGATCAGCCTCGACT
GTGCCTTCTAGTTGCCAGCCATCTGTTGTTTGCCCCTCCCCCGTGCCTTCCTTGACCCTGGAAGGTGCCA
CTCCCACTGTCCTTTCCTAATAAAATGAGGAAATTGCATCGCATTGTCTGAGTAGGTGTCATTCTATTCT
GGGGGGTGGGGTGGGGCAGGACAGCAAGGGGGAGGATTGGGAAGACAATAGCAGGCATGCTGGGGATGCG
GTGGGCTCTATGGCTTCTGAGGCGGAAAGAACCAGCTGGGGCTCTAGGGGGTATCCCC
[124 nt withheld, positions 9299-9422]
C
[91 nt withheld, positions 9424-9514]
A
[49 nt withheld, positions 9516-9564]
CCTTTGACGTTGGAGTCCACGTTCTTT
[37 nt withheld, positions 9592-9628]
ACCCTATCTCGGTCTATTCTTTTGATTTATAAGGGATTTTGCCGATTTCGGCCTATTGGTTAAAAAATGA
GCTGATTTAACAAAAATTTAACGCGAATTAATTCTGTGGAATGTGTGTCAGTTAGGGTGTGGAAAGTCCC
CAGGCTCCCCAGCAGGCAGAAGTATGCAAAGCATGCATCTCAATTAGTCAGCAACCAGGTGTGGAAAGTC
CCCAGGCTCCCCAGCAGGCAGAAGTATGCAAAGCATGCATCTCAATTAGTCAGCAACCATAGTCCCGCCC
CTAACTCCGCCCATCCCGCCCCTAACTCCGCCCAGTTCCGCCCATTCTCCGCCCCATGGCTGACTAATTT
TTTTTATTTATGCAGAGGCCGAGGCCGCCTCTGCCTCTGAGCTATTCCAGAAGTAGTGAGGAGGCTTTTT
TGGAGGCCTAGGCTTTTGCAAAAAGCTCCCGGGAGCTTGTATATCCATTTTCGGATCTGATCAGCACGTG
TTGACAATTAATCATCGGCATAGTATATCGGCATAGTATAATACGACAAGGTGAGGAACTAAACCATGGC
CAAGTTGACCAGTGCCGTTCCGGTGCTCACCGCGCGCGACGTCGCCGGAGCGGTCGAGTTCTGGACCGAC
CGGCTCGGGTTCTCCCGGGACTTCGTGGAGGACGACTTCGCCGGTGTGGTCCGGGACGACGTGACCCTGT
TCATCAGCGCGGTCCAGGACCAGGTGGTGCCGGACAACACCCTGGCCTGGGTGTGGGTGCGCGGCCTGGA
CGAGCTGTACGCCGAGTGGTCGGAGGTCGTGTCCACGAACTTCCGGGACGCCTCCGGGCCGGCCATGACC
GAGATCGGCGAGCAGCCGTGGGGGCGGGAGTTCGCCCTGCGCGACCCGGCCGGCAACTGCGTGCACTTCG
TGGCCGAGGAGCAGGACTGACACGTGCTACGAGATTTCGATTCCACCGCCGCCTTCTATGAAAGGTTGGG
CTTCGGAATCGTTTTCCGGGACGCCGGCTGGATGATCCTCCAGCGCGGGGATCTCATGCTGGAGTTCTTC
GCCCACCCCAACTTGTTTATTGCAGCTTATAATGGTTACAAATAAAGCAATAGCATCACAAATTTCACAA
ATAAAGCATTTTTTTCACTGCATTCTAGTTGTGGTTTGTCCAAACTCATCAATGTATCTTATCATGTCTG
TATACCGTCGACCTCTAGCTAGAGCTTGGCGTAATCATGGTCATAGCTGTTTCCTGTGTGAAATTGTTAT
CCGCTCACAATTCCACACAACATACGAGCCGGAAGCATAAAGTGTAAAGCCTGGGGTGCCTAATGAGTGA
GCTAACTCACATTAATTGCGTTGCGCTCACTGCCCGCTTTCCAGTCGGGAAACCTGTCGTGCCAGCTGCA
TTAATGAATCGGCCAACGCGCGGGGAGAGGCGGTTTGCGTATTGGGCGCTCTTCCGCTTCCTCGCTCACT
GACTCGCTGCGCTCGGTCGTTCGGCTGCGGCGAGCGGTATCAGCTCACTCAAAGGCGGTAATACGGTTAT
CCACAGAATCAGGGGATAACGCAGGAAAGAACATGTGAGCAAAAGGCCAGCAAAAGGCCAGGAACCGTAA
AAAGGCCGCGTTGCTGGCGTTTTTCCATAGGCTCCGCCCCCCTGACGAGCATCACAAAAATCGACGCTCA
AGTCAGAGGTGGCGAAACCCGACAGGACTATAAAGATACCAGGCGTTTCCCCCTGGAAGCTCCCTCGTGC
GCTCTCCTGTTCCGACCCTGCCGCTTACCGGATACCTGTCCGCCTTTCTCCCTTCGGGAAGCGTGGCGCT
TTCTCATAGCTCACGCTGTAGGTATCTCAGTTCGGTGTAGGTCGTTCGCTCCAAGCTGGGCTGTGTGCAC
GAACCCCCCGTTCAGCCCGACCGCTGCGCCTTATCCGGTAACTATCGTCTTGAGTCCAACCCGGTAAGAC
ACGACTTATCGCCACTGGCAGCAGCCACTGGTAACAGGATTAGCAGAGCGAGGTATGTAGGCGGTGCTAC
AGAGTTCTTGAAGTGGTGGCCTAACTACGGCTACACTAGAAGAACAGTATTTGGTATCTGCGCTCTGCTG
AAGCCAGTTACCTTCGGAAAAAGAGTTGGTAGCTCTTGATCCGGCAAACAAACCACCGCTGGTAGCGGTG
GTTTTTTTGTTTGCAAGCAGCAGATTACGCGCAGAAAAAAAGGATCTCAAGAAGATCCTTTGATCTTTTC
TACGGGGTCTGACGCTCAGTGGAACGAAAACTCACGTTAAGGGATTTTGGTCATGAGATTATCAAAAAGG
ATCTTCACCTAGATCCTTTTAAATTAAAAATGAAGTTTTAAATCAATCTAAAGTATATATGAGTAAACTT
GGTCTGACAGTTACCAATGCTTAATCAGTGAGGCACCTATCTCAGCGATCTGTCTATTTCGTTCATCCAT
AGTTGCCTGACTCCCCGTCGTGTAGATAACTACGATACGGGAGGGCTTACCATCTGGCCCCAGTGCTGCA
ATGATACCGCGAGACCCACGCTCACCGGCTCCAGATTTATCAGCAATAAACCAGCCAGCCGGAAGGGCCG
AGCGCAGAAGTGGTCCTGCAACTTTATCCGCCTCCATCCAGTCTATTAATTGTTGCCGGGAAGCTAGAGT
AAGTAGTTCGCCAGTTAATAGTTTGCGCAACGTTGTTGCCATTGCTACAGGCATCGTGGTGTCACGCTCG
TCGTTTGGTATGGCTTCATTCAGCTCCGGTTCCCAACGATCAAGGCGAGTTACATGATCCCCCATGTTGT
GCAAAAAAGCGGTTAGCTCCTTCGGTCCTCCGATCGTTGTCAGAAGTAAGTTGGCCGCAGTGTTATCACT
CATGGTTATGGCAGCACTGCATAATTCTCTTACTGTCATGCCATCCGTAAGATGCTTTTCTGTGACTGGT
GAGTACTCAACCAAGTCATTCTGAGAATAGTGTATGCGGCGACCGAGTTGCTCTTGCCCGGCGTCAATAC
GGGATAATACCGCGCCACATAGCAGAACTTTAAAAGTGCTCATCATTGGAAAACGTTCTTCGGGGCGAAA
ACTCTCAAGGATCTTACCGCTGTTGAGATCCAGTTCGATGTAACCCACTCGTGCACCCAACTGATCTTCA
GCATCTTTTACTTTCACCAGCGTTTCTGGGTGAGCAAAAACAGGAAGGCAAAATGCCGCAAAAAAGGGAA
TAAGGGCGACACGGAAATGTTGAATACTCATACTCTTCCTTTTTCAATATTATTGAAGCATTTATCAGGG
TTATTGTCTCATGAGCGGATACATATTTGAATGTATTTAGAAAAATAAACAAATAGGGGTTCCGCGCACA
TTTCCCCGAAAAGTGCCACCTGAC
